>Addgene plasmid #16610 | pTRE-FDXR wt | addgene full sequence | sequence record 359631 | Addgene NGS Result
TAACCTATAAAAATAGGCGTATCACGAGGCCCTTTCGTCTTCACTCGAGTTTACCACTCCCTATCAGTGA
TAGAGAAAAGTGAAAGTCGAGTTTACCACTCCCTATCAGTGATAGAGAAAAGTGAAAGTCGAGTTTACCA
CTCCCTATCAGTGATAGAGAAAAGTGAAAGTCGAGTTTACCACTCCCTATCAGTGATAGAGAAAAGTGAA
AGTCGAGTTTACCACTCCCTATCAGTGATAGAGAAAAGTGAAAGTCGAGTTTACCACTCCCTATCAGTGA
TAGAGAAAAGTGAAAGTCGAGCTCGGTACCCGGGTCGAGGTAGGCGTGTACGGTGGGAGGCCTATATAAG
CAGAGCTCGTTTAGTGAACCGTCAGATCGCCTGGAGACGCCATCCACGCTGTTTTGACCTCCATAGAAGA
CACCGGGACCGATCCAGCCTCCGCGGGCCACCATGGCTTCGCGCTGCTGGCGCTGGTGGGGCTGGTCGGC
GTGGCCTCGGACCCGGCTGCCTCCCGCCGGGAGCACCCCGAGCTTCTGCCACCATTTCTCCACACAGGAG
AAGACCCCCCAGATCTGTGTGGTGGGCAGTGGCCCAGCTGGCTTCTACACGGCCCAACACCTGCTAAAGC
ACCCCCAGGCCCACGTGGACATCTACGAGAAACAGCCTGTGCCCTTTGGCCTGGTGCGCTTTGGTGTGGC
GCCTGATCACCCCGAGGTGAAGAATGTCATCAACACATTTACCCAGACGGCCCATTCTGGCCGCTGTGCC
TTCTGGGGCAACGTGGAGGTGGGCAGGGACGTGACGGTGCCGGAGCTGCGGGAGGCCTACCACGCTGTGG
TGCTGAGCTACGGGGCAGAGGACCATCGGGCCCTGGAAATTCCTGGTGAGGAGCTGCCAGGTGTGTGCTC
CGCCCGGGCCTTCGTGGGCTGGTACAACGGGCTTCCTGAGAACCAGGAGCTGGAGCCAGACCTGAGCTGT
GACACAGCCGTGATTCTGGGGCAGGGGAACGTGGCTCTGGACGTGGCCCGCATCCTACTGACCCCACCTG
AGCACCTGGAGAGAACGGACATCACGAAGGCAGCCCTGGGTGTACTGAGGCAGAGTCGAGTGAAGACAGT
GTGGCTAGTGGGCCGGCGTGGACCCCTGCAAGTGGCCTTCACCATTAAGGAGCTTCGGGAGATGATTCAG
TTACCGGGAGCCCGGCCCATTTTGGATCCTGTGGATTTCTTGGGTCTCCAGGACAAGATCAAGGAGGTCC
CCCGCCCGAGGAAGCGGCTGACGGAACTGCTGCTTCGAACGGCCACAGAGAAGCCAGGGCCGGCGGAAGC
TGCCCGCCAGGCATCGGCCTCCCGTGCCTGGGGCCTCCGCTTTTTCCGAAGCCCCCAGCAGGTGCTGCCC
TCACCAGATGGGCGGCGGGCAGCAGGTGTCCGCCTAGCAGTCACTAGACTGGAGGGTGTCGATGAGGCCA
CCCGTGCAGTGCCCATGGGAGACATGGAAGACCTCCCTTGTGGGCTGGTGCTCAGCAGCATTGGGTATAA
GAGCCGCCCTGTCGACCCAAGCGTGCCCTTTGACTCCAAGCTTGGGGTCATCCCCAATGTGGAGGGCCGG
GTTATGGATGTGCCAGGCCTCTACTGCAGCGGCTGGGTGAAGAGAGGACCTACAGGTGTCATAGCCACAA
CCATGACTGACAGCTTCCTCACCGGCCAGATGCTGCTGCAGGACCTGAAGGCTGGGTTGCTCCCCTCTGG
CCCCAGGCCTGGCTACGCAGCCATCCAGGCCCTGCTCAGCAGCCGAGGGGTCCGGCCAGTCTCTTTCTCA
GACTGGGAGAAGCTGGATGCCGAGGAGGTGGCCCGGGGCCAGGGCACGGGGAAGCCCAGGGAGAAGCTGG
TGGATCCTCAGGAGATGCTGCGCCTCCTGGGCCACGGAGTCGGACCGGTCGCCACCATGGTGAGCAAGGG
CGAGGAGCTGTTCACCGGGGTGGTGCCCATCCTGGTCGAGCTGGACGGCGACGTAAACGGCCACAAGTTC
AGCGTGTCCGGCGAGGGCGAGGGCGATGCCACCTACGGCAAGCTGACCCTGAAGTTCATCTGCACCACCG
GCAAGCTGCCCGTGCCCTGGCCCACCCTCGTGACCACCCTGACCTACGGCGTGCAGTGCTTCAGCCGCTA
CCCCGACCACATGAAGCAGCACGACTTCTTCAAGTCCGCCATGCCCGAAGGCTACGTCCAGGAGCGCACC
ATCTTCTTCAAGGACGACGGCAACTACAAGACCCGCGCCGAGGTGAAGTTCGAGGGCGACACCCTGGTGA
ACCGCATCGAGCTGAAGGGCATCGACTTCAAGGAGGACGGCAACATCCTGGGGCACAAGCTGGAGTACAA
CTACAACAGCCACAACGTCTATATCATGGCCGACAAGCAGAAGAACGGCATCAAGGTGAACTTCAAGATC
CGCCACAACATCGAGGACGGCAGCGTGCAGCTCGCCGACCACTACCAGCAGAACACCCCCATCGGCGACG
GCCCCGTGCTGCTGCCCGACAACCACTACCTGAGCACCCAGTCCGCCCTGAGCAAAGACCCCAACGAGAA
GCGCGATCACATGGTCCTGCTGGAGTTCGTGACCGCCGCCGGGATCACTCTCGGCATGGACGAGCTGTAC
AAGTAAAGCGGCCCTAGAGGATCCAGACATGATAAGATACATTGATGAGTTTGGACAAACCACAACTAGA
ATGCAGTGAAAAAAATGCTTTATTTGTGAAATTTGTGATGCTATTGCTTTATTTGTAACCATTATAAGCT
GCAATAAACAAGTTAACAACAACAATTGCATTCATTTTATGTTTCAGGTTCAGGGGGAGGTGTGGGAGGT
TTTTTAAAGCAAGTAAAACCTCTACAAATGTGGTATGGCTGATTATGATCCTGCAAGCCTCGTCGTCCTG
GCCGGACCACGCTATCTGTGCAAGGTCCCCGGCCCCGGACGCGCGCTCCATGAGCAGAGCGCCCGCCGCC
GAGGCGAAGACTCGGGCGGCGCCCTGCCCGTCCCACCAGGTCAACAGGCGGTAACCGGCCTCTTCATCGG
GAATGCGCGCGACCTTCAGCATCGCCGGCATGTCCCCCTGGCGGACGGGAAGTATCCAGCTCGACCAAGC
TTGGCGAGATTTTCAGGAGCTAAGGAAGCTAAAATGGAGAAAAAAATCACTGGATATACCACCGTTGATA
TATCCCAATGGCATCGTAAAGAACATTTTGAGGCATTTCAGTCAGTTGCTCAATGTACCTATAACCAGAC
CGTTCAGCTGCATTAATGAATCGGCCAACGCGCGGGGAGAGGCGGTTTGCGTATTGGGCGCTCTTCCGCT
TCCTCGCTCACTGACTCGCTGCGCTCGGTCGTTCGGCTGCGGCGAGCGGTATCAGCTCACTCAAAGGCGG
TAATACGGTTATCCACAGAATCAGGGGATAACGCAGGAAAGAACATGTGAGCAAAAGGCCAGCAAAAGGC
CAGGAACCGTAAAAAGGCCGCGTTGCTGGCGTTTTTCCATAGGCTCCGCCCCCCTGACGAGCATCACAAA
AATCGACGCTCAAGTCAGAGGTGGCGAAACCCGACAGGACTATAAAGATACCAGGCGTTTCCCCCTGGAA
GCTCCCTCGTGCGCTCTCCTGTTCCGACCCTGCCGCTTACCGGATACCTGTCCGCCTTTCTCCCTTCGGG
AAGCGTGGCGCTTTCTCATAGCTCACGCTGTAGGTATCTCAGTTCGGTGTAGGTCGTTCGCTCCAAGCTG
GGCTGTGTGCACGAACCCCCCGTTCAGCCCGACCGCTGCGCCTTATCCGGTAACTATCGTCTTGAGTCCA
ACCCGGTAAGACACGACTTATCGCCACTGGCAGCAGCCACTGGTAACAGGATTAGCAGAGCGAGGTATGT
AGGCGGTGCTACAGAGTTCTTGAAGTGGTGGCCTAACTACGGCTACACTAGAAGAACAGTATTTGGTATC
TGCGCTCTGCTGAAGCCAGTTACCTTCGGAAAAAGAGTTGGTAGCTCTTGATCCGGCAAACAAACCACCG
CTGGTAGCGGTGGTTTTTTTGTTTGCAAGCAGCAGATTACGCGCAGAAAAAAAGGATCTCAAGAAGATCC
TTTGATCTTTTCTACGGGGTCTGACGCTCAGTGGAACGAAAACTCACGTTAAGGGATTTTGGTCATGAGA
TTATCAAAAAGGATCTTCACCTAGATCCTTTTAAATTAAAAATGAAGTTTTAAATCAATCTAAAGTATAT
ATGAGTAAACTTGGTCTGACAGTTACCAATGCTTAATCAGTGAGGCACCTATCTCAGCGATCTGTCTATT
TCGTTCATCCATAGTTGCCTGACTCCCCGTCGTGTAGATAACTACGATACGGGAGGGCTTACCATCTGGC
CCCAGTGCTGCAATGATACCGCGAGACCCACGCTCACCGGCTCCAGATTTATCAGCAATAAACCAGCCAG
CCGGAAGGGCCGAGCGCAGAAGTGGTCCTGCAACTTTATCCGCCTCCATCCAGTCTATTAATTGTTGCCG
GGAAGCTAGAGTAAGTAGTTCGCCAGTTAATAGTTTGCGCAACGTTGTTGCCATTGCTACAGGCATCGTG
GTGTCACGCTCGTCGTTTGGTATGGCTTCATTCAGCTCCGGTTCCCAACGATCAAGGCGAGTTACATGAT
CCCCCATGTTGTGCAAAAAAGCGGTTAGCTCCTTCGGTCCTCCGATCGTTGTCAGAAGTAAGTTGGCCGC
AGTGTTATCACTCATGGTTATGGCAGCACTGCATAATTCTCTTACTGTCATGCCATCCGTAAGATGCTTT
TCTGTGACTGGTGAGTACTCAACCAAGTCATTCTGAGAATAGTGTATGCGGCGACCGAGTTGCTCTTGCC
CGGCGTCAACACGGGATAATACCGCGCCACATAGCAGAACTTTAAAAGTGCTCATCATTGGAAAACGTTC
TTCGGGGCGAAAACTCTCAAGGATCTTACCGCTGTTGAGATCCAGTTCGATGTAACCCACTCGTGCACCC
AACTGATCTTCAGCATCTTTTACTTTCACCAGCGTTTCTGGGTGAGCAAAAACAGGAAGGCAAAATGCCG
CAAAAAAGGGAATAAGGGCGACACGGAAATGTTGAATACTCATACTCTTCCTTTTTCAATATTATTGAAG
CATTTATCAGGGTTATTGTCTCATGAGCGGATACATATTTGAATGTATTTAGAAAAATAAACAAATAGGG
GTTCCGCGCACATTTCCCCGAAAAGTGCCACCTGACGTCTAAGAAACCATTATTATCATGACAT
Features (pLannotate 1.2.2; 13 found; start..end, strand, type, name):
     58..301     +  protein_bind   tetracycline response element (fragment): contains seven copies of the tetracycline operator tetO tetracycline repressor TetR
    319..357     +  promoter       minimal CMV promoter: human cytomegalovirus (CMV) immediate early promoter
    453..1925    +  CDS            FDXR: ADRO_HUMAN - Also known as ADXR. Experimental evidence at protein level: Swiss-Prot protein existence level 1. Serves as the first electron transfer protein in all the mitochondrial P450 systems including cholesterol side chain cleavage in all steroidogenic tissues, steroid 11-beta hydroxylation in the adrenal cortex, 25-OH-vitamin D3-24 hydroxylation in the kidney, and sterol C- 27 hydroxylation in the liver. From Homo sapiens (Human).
   1947..2666    +  CDS            EGFP: the original enhanced GFP (Yang et al., 1996) mammalian codon-optimized
   2680..2814    -  polyA_signal   SV40 poly(A) signal: SV40 polyadenylation signal
   2837..2920    -  CDS            large T antigen (fragment): large T antigen from SV40 (simian virus 40)
   2914..3144    -  CDS            str (fragment): STR_KLEPN - Protein inferred from homology: Swiss-Prot protein existence level 3. The aminoglycoside phosphotransferases achieve inactivation of their antibiotic substrates by phosphorylation. From Klebsiella pneumoniae.
   3155..3183    +  promoter       cat promoter (fragment): promoter of the E. coli cat gene encoding chloramphenicol acetyltransferase
   3184..3300    +  CDS            CmR (fragment): chloramphenicol acetyltransferase; cat; confers resistance to chloramphenicol
   3295..3351    -  CDS            lacI (fragment): lac repressor; lacI; The lac repressor binds to the lac operator to inhibit transcription in E. coli. This inhibition can be relieved by adding lactose or isopropyl-β-D-thiogalactopyranoside (IPTG).
   3534..4122    -  rep_origin     ori: high-copy-number ColE1/pMB1/pBR322/pUC origin of replication
   4293..5153    -  CDS            AmpR: β-lactamase; bla; confers resistance to ampicillin, carbenicillin, and related antibiotics
   5154..5258    -  promoter       AmpR promoter: bla
