[The description below was written by a language model from this plasmid's Addgene catalogue record and pLannotate feature annotations shown in this document.]
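Description:
pTRE-FDXR wt is a tetracycline/doxycycline-regulated mammalian expression plasmid built on the Clontech pTRE backbone. It carries wild-type human ferredoxin reductase (FDXR) fused at its C terminus to EGFP. The sequenced plasmid is about 5.3 kb, consistent with a roughly 3.8 kb backbone plus the approximately 1.5 kb FDXR insert. It is maintained in E. coli at high copy through a ColE1/pUC-type origin and is selected with ampicillin via the bla gene and its native promoter. The feature table shows no mammalian selection marker. Short fragments annotated as str, cat/CmR, lacI and SV40 large T antigen appear to be non-functional backbone remnants rather than working cassettes.

The expression unit consists of a tetracycline response element, made of tandem tetO operator copies, placed upstream of a minimal CMV promoter. This promoter is essentially silent on its own and fires only when a tetracycline-controlled transactivator (tTA or rtTA) binds the operators, so the plasmid must be used in cells that supply such a transactivator from another construct. Downstream lie the FDXR coding sequence and, after a short linker, the EGFP coding sequence. An SV40 polyadenylation signal follows, although it is annotated on the opposite strand. FDXR is the mitochondrial flavoprotein that passes the first electrons to mitochondrial P450 systems, and the EGFP fusion allows its expression and localisation to be followed by fluorescence. The associated publication concerns the role of FDXR in p53-dependent, 5-fluorouracil-induced apoptosis in colorectal cancer cells. This suggests the construct was used for inducible FDXR expression in that setting. The "wt" label implies that mutant versions may exist, but the record does not describe them.
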