Addgene plasmid #16610: pTRE-FDXR wt
Depositing lab: Bert Vogelstein. Depositing organization: Johns Hopkins University and School of Medicine. Publication: Ferredoxin reductase affects p53-dependent, 5-fluorouracil-induced apoptosis in colorectal cancer cells. Hwang PM, Bunz F, Yu J, Rago C, Chan TA, Murphy MP, Kelso GF, Smith RA, Kinzler KW, Vogelstein B. Nat Med. 2001 Oct . 7(10):1111-7. 10.1038/nm1001-1111 PubMed 11590433.
Backbone
  Vector backbone: pTRE
  Backbone manufacturer: Clontech
  Backbone size w/o insert (bp): 3800
  Vector type: Mammalian Expression
Growth in bacteria
  Bacterial resistance: Ampicillin, 100 μg/mL
  Growth temperature: 37°C
  Growth strain: DH5alpha
  Copy number: High Copy
Gene/Insert
  Gene/Insert name: FDXR (alt name: Ferrodoxin reductase)
  Species: H. sapiens (human)
  Insert size (bp): 1500
  Entrez Gene: FDXR (a.k.a. ADR, ADXR, ANOA)
  Tag / fusion protein: EGFP (C terminal on insert)
  Cloning method: Restriction Enzyme; 5′ cloning site SacI (not destroyed); 3′ cloning site XbaI (destroyed during cloning)
  Sequencing primers: 5′ na
Terms and licenses: Academic/Nonprofit Terms; Industry Terms: Not Available to Industry
Depositor comments: See author's map for cloning details.
How to cite: pTRE-FDXR wt was a gift from Bert Vogelstein (Addgene plasmid # 16610 ; http://n2t.net/addgene:16610 ; RRID:Addgene_16610)
