>Addgene plasmid #16610 | pTRE-FDXR wt | addgene partial sequence | sequence record 23017 | 16610 with LNCX
GAACATCNGCTGTTTTGACCTCCATAGAAGACACCGGGACCGATCCAGCCTCCGCGGGCCACCATGGCTT
CGCGCTGCTGGCGCTGGTGGGGCTGGTCGGCGTGGCCTCGGACCCGGCTGCCTCCCGCCGGGAGCACCCC
GAGCTTCTGCCACCATTTCTCCACACAGGAGAAGACCCCCCAGATCTGTGTGGTGGGCAGTGGCCCAGCT
GGCTTCTACACGGCCCAACACCTGCTAAAGCACCCCCAGGCCCACGTGGACATCTACGAGAAACAGCCTG
TGCCCTTTGGCCTGGTGCGCTTTGGTGTGGCGCCTGATCACCCCGAGGTGAAGAATGTCATCAACACATT
TACCCAGACGGCCCATTCTGGCCGCTGTGCCTTCTGGGGCAACGTGGAGGTGGGCAGGGACGTGACGGTG
CCGGAGCTGCGGGAGGCCTACCACGCTGTGGTGCTGAGCTACGGGGCAGAGGACCATCGGGCCCTGGAAA
TTCCTGGTGAGGAGCTGCCAGGTGTGTGCTCCGCCCGGGCCTTCGTGGGCTGGTACAACGGGCTTCCTGA
GAACCAGGAGCTGGAGCCAGACCTGAGCTGTGACACAGCCGTGATTCTGGGGCAGGGGAACGTGGCTCTG
GACGTGGCCCGCATCCTACTGACCCCACCTGAGCACCTGGAGAGAACGGACA
